Addgene plasmid #32255: TAL011
Depositing lab: Keith Joung. Depositing organization: Massachusetts General Hospital. Publication: Targeted gene disruption in somatic zebrafish cells using engineered TALENs. Sander JD, Cade L, Khayter C, Reyon D, Peterson RT, Joung JK, Yeh JR. Nat Biotechnol. 2011 Aug 5;29(8):697-8. doi: 10.1038/nbt.1934. PubMed 21822241.
Backbone
  Vector backbone: pUC57-ΔBsaI
  Backbone size w/o insert (bp): 2708
  Modifications to backbone: Silent valine mutation (C->G) at position 1794 to destroy alternate BsaI restriction site in pUC57
Growth in bacteria
  Bacterial resistance: Ampicillin, 100 μg/mL
  Growth temperature: 37°C
  Growth strain: XL1 Blue
  Copy number: High Copy
Gene/Insert
  Gene/Insert name: TAL011 (alt names: E (Type II - A/NI); β / SNI / A)
  Insert size (bp): 119
  Cloning method: Restriction Enzyme; 5′ cloning site BbsI (destroyed during cloning); 3′ cloning site BamHI (not destroyed)
  Sequencing primers: 5′ OK163
Terms and licenses: Academic/Nonprofit Terms; Industry Terms: Not Available to Industry
How to cite: TAL011 was a gift from Keith Joung (Addgene plasmid # 32255 ; http://n2t.net/addgene:32255 ; RRID:Addgene_32255)
