[The description below was written by a language model from this plasmid's Addgene catalogue record and pLannotate feature annotations shown in this document.]
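Description:
TAL011 is a small bacterial cloning plasmid that stores a single TAL effector repeat module, one of a set of archived building blocks for assembling custom TALE DNA-binding arrays and TALE nucleases. The backbone is pUC57-ΔBsaI, a pUC57 derivative in which a silent valine codon change within the ampicillin resistance gene removes an extra BsaI site. This change presumably keeps that type IIS enzyme available for manipulating the insert. The sequence record totals 2,827 nt, which matches the stated 2,708 bp backbone plus a 119 bp insert. The plasmid replicates in E. coli at high copy from the ColE1/pUC origin and is selected with ampicillin through the bla gene and its native promoter.

The insert's alternative names identify it as a "β"-type unit carrying the NI repeat-variable diresidue (listed as SNI), which specifies recognition of adenine. It was cloned between a BbsI site, which was destroyed in the process, and a BamHI site, which was retained. The automated annotation does not call the repeat itself. It lies in the unannotated stretch between the lacZα fragment and the lac operator, promoter and CAP binding site, which is where the pUC polylinker would sit. The short bom, lacI and rop fragments also detected are backbone remnants with no designed function.

The plasmid has no eukaryotic promoter, nuclease domain or reporter, so it is a parts-archive clone, not an expression vector. Its repeat is meant to be excised and joined in order with other repeat modules to build arrays that target chosen sequences. The associated publication used engineered TALENs of this kind to disrupt genes in somatic zebrafish cells.
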