Features (pLannotate 1.2.2; 10 found; start..end, strand, type, name):
    137..236     +  misc_feature   bom (fragment): basis of mobility region from pBR322
    242..399     -  CDS            lacZα (fragment): LacZα fragment of β-galactosidase; lacZ fragment
    630..646     -  protein_bind   lac operator: The lac repressor binds to the lac operator to inhibit transcription in E. coli. This inhibition can be relieved by adding lactose or isopropyl-β-D-thiogalactopyranoside (IPTG). lac repressor encoded by lacI
    654..684     -  promoter       lac promoter: promoter for the E. coli lac operon
    699..720     -  protein_bind   CAP binding site: CAP binding activates transcription in the presence of cAMP. E. coli catabolite activator protein
    733..825     -  CDS            lacI (fragment): lac repressor; lacI; The lac repressor binds to the lac operator to inhibit transcription in E. coli. This inhibition can be relieved by adding lactose or isopropyl-β-D-thiogalactopyranoside (IPTG).
   1008..1596    -  rep_origin     ori: high-copy-number ColE1/pMB1/pBR322/pUC origin of replication
   1767..2627    -  CDS            AmpR: β-lactamase; bla; confers resistance to ampicillin, carbenicillin, and related antibiotics
   2628..2732    -  promoter       AmpR promoter: bla
   2827..35      +  CDS            rop (fragment) (across the origin): Rop protein, which maintains plasmids at low copy number; rop
>Addgene plasmid #32255 | TAL011 | depositor full sequence | sequence record 36567 | TAL011 sequence 2827 bps
TCGCGCGTTTCGGTGATGACGGTGAAAACCTCTGACACATGCAGCTCCCGGAGACGGTCACAGCTTGTCT
GTAAGCGGATGCCGGGAGCAGACAAGCCCGTCAGGGCGCGTCAGCGGGTGTTGGCGGGTGTCGGGGCTGG
CTTAACTATGCGGCATCAGAGCAGATTGTACTGAGAGTGCACCATATGCGGTGTGAAATACCGCACAGAT
GCGTAAGGAGAAAATACCGCATCAGGCGCCATTCGCCATTCAGGCTGCGCAACTGTTGGGAAGGGCGATC
GGTGCGGGCCTCTTCGCTATTACGCCAGCTGGCGAAAGGGGGATGTGCTGCAAGGCGATTAAGTTGGGTA
ACGCCAGGGTTTTCCCAGTCACGACGTTGTAAAACGACGGCCAGTGAATTCGAGCTCGGTACCTCGCGAA
TGCATCTAGAGAAGACAACTTACACCGGAGCAAGTCGTGGCCATTGCAAGCAACATCGGTGGCAAACAGG
CTCTTGAGACGGTTCAGAGACTTCTCCCAGTTCTCTGTCAAGCCCACGGGCTGAAGAGACCGGATCCCGG
GCCCGTCGACTGCAGAGGCCTGCATGCAAGCTTGGCGTAATCATGGTCATAGCTGTTTCCTGTGTGAAAT
TGTTATCCGCTCACAATTCCACACAACATACGAGCCGGAAGCATAAAGTGTAAAGCCTGGGGTGCCTAAT
GAGTGAGCTAACTCACATTAATTGCGTTGCGCTCACTGCCCGCTTTCCAGTCGGGAAACCTGTCGTGCCA
GCTGCATTAATGAATCGGCCAACGCGCGGGGAGAGGCGGTTTGCGTATTGGGCGCTCTTCCGCTTCCTCG
CTCACTGACTCGCTGCGCTCGGTCGTTCGGCTGCGGCGAGCGGTATCAGCTCACTCAAAGGCGGTAATAC
GGTTATCCACAGAATCAGGGGATAACGCAGGAAAGAACATGTGAGCAAAAGGCCAGCAAAAGGCCAGGAA
CCGTAAAAAGGCCGCGTTGCTGGCGTTTTTCCATAGGCTCCGCCCCCCTGACGAGCATCACAAAAATCGA
CGCTCAAGTCAGAGGTGGCGAAACCCGACAGGACTATAAAGATACCAGGCGTTTCCCCCTGGAAGCTCCC
TCGTGCGCTCTCCTGTTCCGACCCTGCCGCTTACCGGATACCTGTCCGCCTTTCTCCCTTCGGGAAGCGT
GGCGCTTTCTCATAGCTCACGCTGTAGGTATCTCAGTTCGGTGTAGGTCGTTCGCTCCAAGCTGGGCTGT
GTGCACGAACCCCCCGTTCAGCCCGACCGCTGCGCCTTATCCGGTAACTATCGTCTTGAGTCCAACCCGG
TAAGACACGACTTATCGCCACTGGCAGCAGCCACTGGTAACAGGATTAGCAGAGCGAGGTATGTAGGCGG
TGCTACAGAGTTCTTGAAGTGGTGGCCTAACTACGGCTACACTAGAAGAACAGTATTTGGTATCTGCGCT
CTGCTGAAGCCAGTTACCTTCGGAAAAAGAGTTGGTAGCTCTTGATCCGGCAAACAAACCACCGCTGGTA
GCGGTGGTTTTTTTGTTTGCAAGCAGCAGATTACGCGCAGAAAAAAAGGATCTCAAGAAGATCCTTTGAT
CTTTTCTACGGGGTCTGACGCTCAGTGGAACGAAAACTCACGTTAAGGGATTTTGGTCATGAGATTATCA
AAAAGGATCTTCACCTAGATCCTTTTAAATTAAAAATGAAGTTTTAAATCAATCTAAAGTATATATGAGT
AAACTTGGTCTGACAGTTACCAATGCTTAATCAGTGAGGCACCTATCTCAGCGATCTGTCTATTTCGTTC
ATCCATAGTTGCCTGACTCCCCGTCGTGTAGATAACTACGATACGGGAGGGCTTACCATCTGGCCCCAGT
GCTGCAATGATACCGCGAGAGCCACGCTCACCGGCTCCAGATTTATCAGCAATAAACCAGCCAGCCGGAA
GGGCCGAGCGCAGAAGTGGTCCTGCAACTTTATCCGCCTCCATCCAGTCTATTAATTGTTGCCGGGAAGC
TAGAGTAAGTAGTTCGCCAGTTAATAGTTTGCGCAACGTTGTTGCCATTGCTACAGGCATCGTGGTGTCA
CGCTCGTCGTTTGGTATGGCTTCATTCAGCTCCGGTTCCCAACGATCAAGGCGAGTTACATGATCCCCCA
TGTTGTGCAAAAAAGCGGTTAGCTCCTTCGGTCCTCCGATCGTTGTCAGAAGTAAGTTGGCCGCAGTGTT
ATCACTCATGGTTATGGCAGCACTGCATAATTCTCTTACTGTCATGCCATCCGTAAGATGCTTTTCTGTG
ACTGGTGAGTACTCAACCAAGTCATTCTGAGAATAGTGTATGCGGCGACCGAGTTGCTCTTGCCCGGCGT
CAATACGGGATAATACCGCGCCACATAGCAGAACTTTAAAAGTGCTCATCATTGGAAAACGTTCTTCGGG
GCGAAAACTCTCAAGGATCTTACCGCTGTTGAGATCCAGTTCGATGTAACCCACTCGTGCACCCAACTGA
TCTTCAGCATCTTTTACTTTCACCAGCGTTTCTGGGTGAGCAAAAACAGGAAGGCAAAATGCCGCAAAAA
AGGGAATAAGGGCGACACGGAAATGTTGAATACTCATACTCTTCCTTTTTCAATATTATTGAAGCATTTA
TCAGGGTTATTGTCTCATGAGCGGATACATATTTGAATGTATTTAGAAAAATAAACAAATAGGGGTTCCG
CGCACATTTCCCCGAAAAGTGCCACCTGACGTCTAAGAAACCATTATTATCATGACATTAACCTATAAAA
ATAGGCGTATCACGAGGCCCTTTCGTC
