>Addgene plasmid #32255 | TAL011 | addgene partial sequence | sequence record 37774 | LacZ-F2 5'-cctcttcgctattacgccag-3'
ACGCCAGGGTTTTCCCAGTCACGACGTTGTAAAACGACGGCCAGTGAATTCGAGCTCGGTACCTCGCGAA
TGCATCTAGAGAAGACAACTTACACCGGAGCAAGTCGTGGCCATTGCAAGCAACATCGGTGGCAAACAGG
CTCTTGAGACGGTTCAGAGACTTCTCCCAGTTCTCTGTCAAGCCCACGGGCTGAAGAGACCGGATCCCGG
GCCCGTCGACTGCAGAGGCCTGCATGCAAGCTTGGCGTAATCATGGTCATAGCTGTTTCCTGTGTGAAAT
TGTTATCCGCTCACAATTCCACACAACATACGAGCCGGAAGCATAAAGTGTAAAGCCTGGGGTGCCTAAT
GAGTGAGCTAACTCACATTAATTGCGTTGCGCTCACTGCCCGCTTTCCAGTCGGGAAACCTGTCGTGCCA
GCTGCATTAATGAATCGGCCAACGCGCGGGGAGAGGCGGTTTGCGTATTGGGCGCTCTTCCGCTTCCTCG
CTCACTGACTCGCTGCGCTCGGTCGTTCGGCTGCGGCGAGCGGTATCAGCTCACTCAAAGGCGGTAATAC
GGTTATCCACAGAATCAGGGGATAACGCAGGAAAGAACATGTGAGCAAAAGGCCAGCAAAAGGCCAGGAA
CCGTAAAAAGGCCGCGTTGCTGGCGTTTTTCCATAGGCTCCGCCCCCCTGACGAGCATCACAAAAATCGA
CGCTCAAGTCAGAGGTGGCGAAACCCGACAGGACTATAAAGATACCAGGCGTTTCCCCCTGGAAGCTCCC
TCGTGCGCTCTCCTGTTCCGACCCTGCCGCTTACCGGATACCTGTCCGCCTTTCTCCCTTCGGGAAGCGT
GGCGCTTTCTCATAGCTCACGCTGTAGGTATCTCAGTTCGGTGTAGGTCGTTCGCTCCAAGCTGGGCTGT
GTG
